Addgene plasmid #217190: pCMV-Senkusha1
Purpose: Mammalian expression vector for expression of Senkusha1 transposase (CMV promoter)
Depositing lab: Yong E Zhang. Depositing organization: Institute of Zoology, Chinese Academy of Sciences. Publication: Heterologous survey of 130 DNA transposons in human cells highlights their functional divergence and expands the genome engineering toolbox. Zhang T, Tan S, Tang N, Li Y, Zhang C, Sun J, Guo Y, Gao H, Cai Y, Sun W, Wang C, Fu L, Ma H, Wu Y, Hu X, Zhang X, Gee P, Yan W, Zhao Y, Chen Q, Guo B, Wang H, Zhang YE. Cell. 2024 Jul 11;187(14):3741-3760.e30. doi: 10.1016/j.cell.2024.05.007. Epub 2024 Jun 5. PubMed 38843831.
Backbone
  Vector backbone: pCMV
  Vector type: Mammalian Expression
Growth in bacteria
  Bacterial resistance: Ampicillin, 100 μg/mL
  Growth temperature: 37°C
  Growth strain: DH5alpha
  Copy number: High Copy
Gene/Insert
  Gene/Insert name: Senkusha1 transposase
  Species: Synthetic
  Cloning method: Restriction Enzyme; 5′ cloning site Unknown (unknown if destroyed); 3′ cloning site Unknown (unknown if destroyed)
Terms and licenses: Academic/Nonprofit Terms; Industry Terms: Not Available to Industry
How to cite: pCMV-Senkusha1 was a gift from Yong E Zhang (Addgene plasmid # 217190 ; http://n2t.net/addgene:217190 ; RRID:Addgene_217190)
