[The description below was written by a language model from this plasmid's Addgene catalogue record and pLannotate feature annotations shown in this document.]
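Description:
pCMV-Senkusha1 is a 5,489 nt mammalian expression plasmid built on a pCMV backbone for transient production of the Senkusha1 transposase, recorded as a synthetic insert. It is maintained in E. coli as a high-copy plasmid through a ColE1/pUC-type origin and selected with ampicillin via the β-lactamase (AmpR) gene and its native promoter. An f1 phage origin is also present, along with leftover lac promoter/operator, CAP site and lacI fragments and a partial pBR322 bom region, which are backbone remnants with no evident role in the payload.

The expression cassette begins with the human cytomegalovirus immediate-early enhancer and promoter, followed by a T7 promoter, and ends with an SP6 promoter in reverse orientation and the bovine growth hormone polyadenylation signal. The roughly 1 kb stretch between the T7 and SP6 sites carries no annotation in the feature table; this is where the transposase coding sequence would be expected to lie, since a novel synthetic gene would not match the annotation tool's reference database, but the table does not confirm this and the cloning sites are listed as unknown. The flanking phage promoters could serve for in vitro transcription or as sequencing primer sites. Downstream, an SV40 early promoter drives only a short fragment of a bleomycin-binding protein gene before an SV40 poly(A) signal, so a functional mammalian selection marker does not appear to be present. A short hit annotated as a truncated HIV-1 LTR fragment overlapping the CMV promoter end is probably incidental.

The plasmid comes from a survey of DNA transposons tested in human cells for genome engineering. It serves as a transposase source; the record does not describe a matching transposon donor construct.
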