Features (pLannotate 1.2.2; 19 found; start..end, strand, type, name):
      1..380     +  enhancer       CMV enhancer: human cytomegalovirus immediate early enhancer
    381..584     +  promoter       CMV promoter: human cytomegalovirus (CMV) immediate early promoter
    580..613     +  LTR            5' LTR (truncated) (fragment): truncated 5' long terminal repeat (LTR) from HIV-1
    629..647     +  promoter       T7 promoter: promoter for bacteriophage T7 RNA polymerase
   1677..1695    -  promoter       SP6 promoter: promoter for bacteriophage SP6 RNA polymerase
   1721..1945    +  polyA_signal   bGH poly(A) signal: bovine growth hormone polyadenylation signal
   1949..1970    +  promoter       SV40 promoter (fragment): SV40 enhancer and early promoter
   1991..2419    +  rep_origin     f1 ori (sequence partly withheld): f1 bacteriophage origin of replication; arrow indicates direction of (+) strand synthesis
   2433..2762    +  promoter       SV40 promoter: SV40 enhancer and early promoter
   2775..2933    +  CDS            ble (fragment): BLE_KLEPN - Experimental evidence at protein level: Swiss-Prot protein existence level 1. Binding protein with a strong affinity to the bleomycin family of antibiotics. Binds to CL990; an antimitotic-antibiotic compound. From Klebsiella pneumoniae.
   2928..3049    +  polyA_signal   SV40 poly(A) signal: SV40 polyadenylation signal
   3122..3138    -  protein_bind   lac operator: The lac repressor binds to the lac operator to inhibit transcription in E. coli. This inhibition can be relieved by adding lactose or isopropyl-β-D-thiogalactopyranoside (IPTG). lac repressor encoded by lacI
   3146..3176    -  promoter       lac promoter: promoter for the E. coli lac operon
   3191..3212    -  protein_bind   CAP binding site: CAP binding activates transcription in the presence of cAMP. E. coli catabolite activator protein
   3225..3317    -  CDS            lacI (fragment): lac repressor; lacI; The lac repressor binds to the lac operator to inhibit transcription in E. coli. This inhibition can be relieved by adding lactose or isopropyl-β-D-thiogalactopyranoside (IPTG).
   3500..4088    -  rep_origin     ori: high-copy-number ColE1/pMB1/pBR322/pUC origin of replication
   4259..5119    -  CDS            AmpR: β-lactamase; bla; confers resistance to ampicillin, carbenicillin, and related antibiotics
   5120..5224    -  promoter       AmpR promoter: bla
   5283..5335    -  misc_feature   bom (fragment): basis of mobility region from pBR322
>Addgene plasmid #217190 | pCMV-Senkusha1 | addgene full sequence | sequence record 444327 | Addgene NGS Result
GACATTGATTATTGACTAGTTATTAATAGTAATCAATTACGGGGTCATTAGTTCATAGCCCATATATGGA
GTTCCGCGTTACATAACTTACGGTAAATGGCCCGCCTGGCTGACCGCCCAACGACCCCCGCCCATTGACG
TCAATAATGACGTATGTTCCCATAGTAACGCCAATAGGGACTTTCCATTGACGTCAATGGGTGGAGTATT
TACGGTAAACTGCCCACTTGGCAGTACATCAAGTGTATCATATGCCAAGTACGCCCCCTATTGACGTCAA
TGACGGTAAATGGCCCGCCTGGCATTATGCCCAGTACATGACCTTATGGGACTTTCCTACTTGGCAGTAC
ATCTACGTATTAGTCATCGCTATTACCATGGTGATGCGGTTTTGGCAGTACATCAATGGGCGTGGATAGC
GGTTTGACTCACGGGGATTTCCAAGTCTCCACCCCATTGACGTCAATGGGAGTTTGTTTTGGCACCAAAA
TCAACGGGACTTTCCAAAATGTCGTAACAACTCCGCCCCATTGACGCAAATGGGCGGTAGGCGTGTACGG
TGGGAGGTCTATATAAGCAGAGCTCTCTGGCTAACTAGAGAACCCACTGCTTACTGGCTTATCGAAATTA
ATACGACTCACTATAGGGAGACCCAAGCTTGGTACCGAGCTCGGATCCACTAGTAACGGCCGCCAGTGTG
CTGGAATTCGCCGCCACCATGTATATCGACGGCCAGGCGGATTTACGTCCGGATTTTCGCCTGAGCCGTT
CAACTGTGGCGAAGCTGATTGATGTTCTGCGCAGCCCGTTTGATCATGGCTGGGGCCTGGAAGTGGAGGT
TCTGGTGTTCCTGTTTTGGTTAGCAGGCGCGACCAGCTATCGTGTTGTGAGCCGCGGTTTTAGCATACCT
CGCAGCACCGTGAACGATATTGTGCATCGCGTGAGCGATAAAGTGCTGGCGCTGAAAAAATGCCCTATCA
TCTTCAGCAAGCTGGATAAGCTGACCACTATCGCGGCGGGTTTTCAACGTCCTGCAGGCAGCCCTGCAAG
CGCAAAAGTTGTGGGTAGCATCGATGGCTGCCATGTGCGCATTAAGCCTCCTGGCGCAGATGCCCAATGC
TATTTTAACCGCAAGCTGTTCTATAGCATTCAGCTGCAGGCCGTGTGTGATCATCAGGGCCTGTTTATGG
ATATCTTCACCGGCTATCCGGGCAGCGTTCATGATAGCCGCGTGCTGAAAAACAGCCCGCTGTATGTGCA
AGGCCTGTACCCTCCTGAGGGCTACTGTATCTTAGGCGATGGCGGCTATCCTTGTATGAGCCGTCCGGTG
GCGTTAATAACCCCTTACCGCGAACAAGTGCGCCATATGATGGCGGCGCGTTTCAATCGTCATCACGCGA
AAGCACGCAGCGTGATAGAACGTGCGCTGGGCATAATGAAAACTCGCTGGCGCGCGATCTTTTATAAGAC
CCTGGAAGTGAAGCCTGCGTTTGCCACCAAAGTGATTGCGTGCTGCACCATTCTGCATAACGTGTGCCTG
CGTAACGGTGACAGCATGGAGCCTAGCGAAAGCCAGGAGAAAGTGGTGCTGTTACACCCTGCCGCGGATC
AAACCCTGGATGTGATCGTGACCCCTTAATGAGCGGCCGCTCGAGCATGCATCTAGAGGGCCCTATTCTA
TAGTGTCACCTAAATGCTAGAGCTCGCTGATCAGCCTCGACTGTGCCTTCTAGTTGCCAGCCATCTGTTG
TTTGCCCCTCCCCCGTGCCTTCCTTGACCCTGGAAGGTGCCACTCCCACTGTCCTTTCCTAATAAAATGA
GGAAATTGCATCGCATTGTCTGAGTAGGTGTCATTCTATTCTGGGGGGTGGGGTGGGGCAGGACAGCAAG
GGGGAGGATTGGGAAGACAATAGCAGGCATGCTGGGGATGCGGTGGGCTCTATGGCTTCTGAGGCGGAAA
GAACCAGCTGGGGCTCTAGGGGGTATCCCC
[124 nt withheld, positions 1991-2114]
C
[91 nt withheld, positions 2116-2206]
A
[49 nt withheld, positions 2208-2256]
CCTTTGACGTTGGAGTCCACGTTCTTT
[37 nt withheld, positions 2284-2320]
ACCCTATCTCGGTCTATTCTTTTGATTTATAAGGGATTTTGCCGATTTCGGCCTATTGGTTAAAAAATGA
GCTGATTTAACAAAAATTTAACGCGAATTAATTCTGTGGAATGTGTGTCAGTTAGGGTGTGGAAAGTCCC
CAGGCTCCCCAGCAGGCAGAAGTATGCAAAGCATGCATCTCAATTAGTCAGCAACCAGGTGTGGAAAGTC
CCCAGGCTCCCCAGCAGGCAGAAGTATGCAAAGCATGCATCTCAATTAGTCAGCAACCATAGTCCCGCCC
CTAACTCCGCCCATCCCGCCCCTAACTCCGCCCAGTTCCGCCCATTCTCCGCCCCATGGCTGACTAATTT
TTTTTATTTATGCAGAGGCCGAGGCCGCCTCTGCCTCTGAGCTATTCCAGAAGTAGTGAGGAGGCTTTTT
TGGAGGCCTAGGCTTTTGCAAAAAGCTCCCCGAAATGACCGACCAAGCGACGCCCAACCTGCCATCACGA
GATTTCGATTCCACCGCCGCCTTCTATGAAAGGTTGGGCTTCGGAATCGTTTTCCGGGACGCCGGCTGGA
TGATCCTCCAGCGCGGGGATCTCATGCTGGAGTTCTTCGCCCACCCCAACTTGTTTATTGCAGCTTATAA
TGGTTACAAATAAAGCAATAGCATCACAAATTTCACAAATAAAGCATTTTTTTCACTGCATTCTAGTTGT
GGTTTGTCCAAACTCATCAATGTATCTTATCATGTCTGTATACCGTCGACCTCTAGCTAGAGCTTGGCGT
AATCATGGTCATAGCTGTTTCCTGTGTGAAATTGTTATCCGCTCACAATTCCACACAACATACGAGCCGG
AAGCATAAAGTGTAAAGCCTGGGGTGCCTAATGAGTGAGCTAACTCACATTAATTGCGTTGCGCTCACTG
CCCGCTTTCCAGTCGGGAAACCTGTCGTGCCAGCTGCATTAATGAATCGGCCAACGCGCGGGGAGAGGCG
GTTTGCGTATTGGGCGCTCTTCCGCTTCCTCGCTCACTGACTCGCTGCGCTCGGTCGTTCGGCTGCGGCG
AGCGGTATCAGCTCACTCAAAGGCGGTAATACGGTTATCCACAGAATCAGGGGATAACGCAGGAAAGAAC
ATGTGAGCAAAAGGCCAGCAAAAGGCCAGGAACCGTAAAAAGGCCGCGTTGCTGGCGTTTTTCCATAGGC
TCCGCCCCCCTGACGAGCATCACAAAAATCGACGCTCAAGTCAGAGGTGGCGAAACCCGACAGGACTATA
AAGATACCAGGCGTTTCCCCCTGGAAGCTCCCTCGTGCGCTCTCCTGTTCCGACCCTGCCGCTTACCGGA
TACCTGTCCGCCTTTCTCCCTTCGGGAAGCGTGGCGCTTTCTCATAGCTCACGCTGTAGGTATCTCAGTT
CGGTGTAGGTCGTTCGCTCCAAGCTGGGCTGTGTGCACGAACCCCCCGTTCAGCCCGACCGCTGCGCCTT
ATCCGGTAACTATCGTCTTGAGTCCAACCCGGTAAGACACGACTTATCGCCACTGGCAGCAGCCACTGGT
AACAGGATTAGCAGAGCGAGGTATGTAGGCGGTGCTACAGAGTTCTTGAAGTGGTGGCCTAACTACGGCT
ACACTAGAAGAACAGTATTTGGTATCTGCGCTCTGCTGAAGCCAGTTACCTTCGGAAAAAGAGTTGGTAG
CTCTTGATCCGGCAAACAAACCACCGCTGGTAGCGGTGGTTTTTTTGTTTGCAAGCAGCAGATTACGCGC
AGAAAAAAAGGATCTCAAGAAGATCCTTTGATCTTTTCTACGGGGTCTGACGCTCAGTGGAACGAAAACT
CACGTTAAGGGATTTTGGTCATGAGATTATCAAAAAGGATCTTCACCTAGATCCTTTTAAATTAAAAATG
AAGTTTTAAATCAATCTAAAGTATATATGAGTAAACTTGGTCTGACAGTTACCAATGCTTAATCAGTGAG
GCACCTATCTCAGCGATCTGTCTATTTCGTTCATCCATAGTTGCCTGACTCCCCGTCGTGTAGATAACTA
CGATACGGGAGGGCTTACCATCTGGCCCCAGTGCTGCAATGATACCGCGAGACCCACGCTCACCGGCTCC
AGATTTATCAGCAATAAACCAGCCAGCCGGAAGGGCCGAGCGCAGAAGTGGTCCTGCAACTTTATCCGCC
TCCATCCAGTCTATTAATTGTTGCCGGGAAGCTAGAGTAAGTAGTTCGCCAGTTAATAGTTTGCGCAACG
TTGTTGCCATTGCTACAGGCATCGTGGTGTCACGCTCGTCGTTTGGTATGGCTTCATTCAGCTCCGGTTC
CCAACGATCAAGGCGAGTTACATGATCCCCCATGTTGTGCAAAAAAGCGGTTAGCTCCTTCGGTCCTCCG
ATCGTTGTCAGAAGTAAGTTGGCCGCAGTGTTATCACTCATGGTTATGGCAGCACTGCATAATTCTCTTA
CTGTCATGCCATCCGTAAGATGCTTTTCTGTGACTGGTGAGTACTCAACCAAGTCATTCTGAGAATAGTG
TATGCGGCGACCGAGTTGCTCTTGCCCGGCGTCAATACGGGATAATACCGCGCCACATAGCAGAACTTTA
AAAGTGCTCATCATTGGAAAACGTTCTTCGGGGCGAAAACTCTCAAGGATCTTACCGCTGTTGAGATCCA
GTTCGATGTAACCCACTCGTGCACCCAACTGATCTTCAGCATCTTTTACTTTCACCAGCGTTTCTGGGTG
AGCAAAAACAGGAAGGCAAAATGCCGCAAAAAAGGGAATAAGGGCGACACGGAAATGTTGAATACTCATA
CTCTTCCTTTTTCAATATTATTGAAGCATTTATCAGGGTTATTGTCTCATGAGCGGATACATATTTGAAT
GTATTTAGAAAAATAAACAAATAGGGGTTCCGCGCACATTTCCCCGAAAAGTGCCACCTGACGTCGACGG
ATCGGGAGATCTCCCGATCCCCTATGGTGCACTCTCAGTACAATCTGCTCTGATGCCGCATAGTTAAGCC
AGTATCTGCTCCCTGCTTGTGTGTTGGAGGTCGCTGAGTAGTGCGCGAGCAAAATTTAAGCTACAACAAG
GCAAGGCTTGACCGACAATTGCATGAAGAATCTGCTTAGGGTTAGGCGTTTTGCGCTGCTTCGCGATGTA
CGGGCCAGATATACGCGTT
